Addgene plasmid #167130: pBJ1
Purpose: A gentamycin resistant plasmid for Tn7-mediated chromosomal integration of Photorhabdus luminescens luxCDABE operon with Pfrr promoter
Depositing lab: Akira Mine. Depositing organization: Ritsumeikan University. Publication: A versatile Tn7 transposon-based bioluminescence tagging tool for quantitative and spatial detection of bacteria in plants. Matsumoto A, Schluter T, Melkonian K, Takeda A, Nakagami H, Mine A. Plant Commun. 2021 Jul 20;3(1):100227. doi: 10.1016/j.xplc.2021.100227. eCollection 2022 Jan 10. PubMed 35059625.
Backbone
  Vector backbone: pBBRMCS-5
  Backbone manufacturer: Kenneth M. Peterson
  Vector type: Bacterial Expression, Luciferase
Growth in bacteria
  Bacterial resistance: Gentamicin, 10 μg/mL
  Growth temperature: 37°C
  Growth strain: DH5alpha
  Copy number: Unknown
Gene/Insert
  Gene/Insert name: luxCDABE
  Species: Photorhabdus luminescens
  Insert size (bp): 7600
  Promoter: Frr promoter
  Cloning method: Gibson Cloning
  Sequencing primers: 5′ GACAATATTATGCAACCGTA
Resource information
  A portion of this plasmid was derived from a plasmid made by: tnsABCD and luxCDABE genes were amplified from pBEN276 (Addgene plasmid #69150).
Terms and licenses: Academic/Nonprofit Terms; Industry Terms: Not Available to Industry
How to cite: pBJ1 was a gift from Akira Mine (Addgene plasmid # 167130 ; http://n2t.net/addgene:167130 ; RRID:Addgene_167130)
