[The description below was written by a language model from this plasmid's Addgene catalogue record and pLannotate feature annotations shown in this document.]
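Description:
pBJ1 is a roughly 20.8 kb bacterial plasmid built on the broad-host-range pBBR1MCS-5-type backbone and designed to deliver a bioluminescence reporter into bacterial chromosomes by Tn7 transposition. It replicates through the pBBR1 oriV together with its cognate Rep protein, which allows maintenance in diverse Gram-negative hosts as well as in E. coli, and it is selected with gentamicin through the aacC1 acetyltransferase gene driven by the class 1 integron Pc promoter. Small remnants of the parental vectors (fragments of lacZα, lacI, CmR and TcR, plus T3, T7 and SP6 promoters) are also annotated but appear to be vestigial.

The payload is a mini-Tn7 element bounded by the Tn7L and Tn7R ends that carries the Photorhabdus luminescens luxCDABE operon. luxA and luxB encode the luciferase subunits, while luxC, luxD and luxE form the fatty acid reductase system that makes the aldehyde substrate, so cells emit light without added substrate. According to the catalogue entry the operon is driven by the Frr promoter; this element is not annotated in the feature table, but an unannotated gap lies upstream of luxC, next to Tn7R. A lamB fragment also sits within the Tn7 ends.

Outside the transposon, tnsA, tnsB, tnsC and tnsD, followed by a truncated tnsE, are placed downstream of the araBAD promoter with its araC regulator and are terminated by rrnB T1/T2. TnsABC plus TnsD direct site-specific insertion at the chromosomal att-Tn7 site. Notably, the gentamicin marker lies outside the Tn7 ends, so it is not co-integrated. The associated publication describes the tool as a means of tagging bacteria for quantitative and spatial detection in plants.
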