Features (pLannotate 1.2.2; 42 found; start..end, strand, type, name):
     26..191     +  mobile_element Tn7L: mini-Tn7 element (left end of the Tn7 transposon) Tn7
    296..985     -  CDS            lamB (fragment): LAMB_ECOLI - Also known as malB. Experimental evidence at protein level: Swiss-Prot protein existence level 1. Involved in the transport of maltose and maltodextrins (PubMed:3301537, PubMed:2832377, PubMed:11742115, PubMed:7824948, PubMed:8805519, PubMed:9299337). Indispensable for translocation of maltodextrins (alpha 1-4 linked polyglucosyls) containing more than three glucosyl moieties. A hydrophobic path ('greasy slide') of aromatic residues serves to guide and select the sugars for transport through the channel (PubMed:7824948, PubMed:8805519, PubMed:9299337, PubMed:11742115). Also acts a
    986..1024    +  CDS            lacI (fragment): lac repressor; lacI; The lac repressor binds to the lac operator to inhibit transcription in E. coli. This inhibition can be relieved by adding lactose or isopropyl-β-D-thiogalactopyranoside (IPTG).
   1037..1058    +  protein_bind   CAP binding site: CAP binding activates transcription in the presence of cAMP. E. coli catabolite activator protein
   1073..1103    +  promoter       lac promoter: promoter for the E. coli lac operon
   1107..1129    +  protein_bind   lac operator (fragment): The lac repressor binds to the lac operator to inhibit transcription in E. coli. This inhibition can be relieved by adding lactose or isopropyl-β-D-thiogalactopyranoside (IPTG). lac repressor encoded by lacI
   1169..1187    +  promoter       SP6 promoter: promoter for bacteriophage SP6 RNA polymerase
   1300..2388    -  CDS            luxE: LUXE_ALIFS - Protein inferred from homology: Swiss-Prot protein existence level 3. Acyl-protein synthetase activates tetradecanoic acid. It is a component of the fatty acid reductase complex responsible for converting tetradecanoic acid to the aldehyde which serves as substrate in the luciferase-catalyzed reaction. From Aliivibrio fischeri (Vibrio fischeri).
   2456..3427    -  CDS            luxB: LUXB1_PHOLU - Experimental evidence at protein level: Swiss-Prot protein existence level 1. Light-emitting reaction in luminous bacteria. The specific role of the beta subunit is unknown, but it is absolutely required for bioluminescence activity. From Photorhabdus luminescens (Xenorhabdus luminescens).
   3448..4524    -  CDS            luxA: LUXA1_PHOLU - Experimental evidence at protein level: Swiss-Prot protein existence level 1. Light-emitting reaction in luminous bacteria. From Photorhabdus luminescens (Xenorhabdus luminescens).
   4704..5624    -  CDS            luxD: LUXD1_PHOLU - Experimental evidence at protein level: Swiss-Prot protein existence level 1. Acyl transferase is part of the fatty acid reductase system required for aldehyde biosynthesis; it produces fatty acids for the luminescent reaction. From Photorhabdus luminescens (Xenorhabdus luminescens).
   5640..7079    -  CDS            luxC: LUXC_PHOLL - Protein inferred from homology: Swiss-Prot protein existence level 3. LuxC is the fatty acid reductase enzyme responsible for synthesis of the aldehyde substrate for the luminescent reaction catalyzed by luciferase. From Photorhabdus laumondii subsp. laumondii (strain DSM 15139 / CIP 105565 / TT01).
   7491..7689    +  mobile_element Tn7R (fragment): mini-Tn7 element (right end of the Tn7 transposon) Tn7
   7727..7745    +  promoter       tet promoter (fragment): E. coli promoter for tetracycline efflux protein gene
   7835..8713    -  CDS            araC: L-arabinose regulatory protein; araC
   8740..9024    +  promoter       araBAD promoter: araBAD; promoter of the L-arabinose operon of E. coli; the araC regulatory gene is transcribed in the opposite direction (Guzman et al., 1995)
   9045..9063    +  misc_feature   MCS (fragment): pUC18/19 multiple cloning site
   9142..9960    +  CDS            tnsA: TNSA_ECOLX - Experimental evidence at protein level: Swiss-Prot protein existence level 1. Required for Tn7 transposition. Forms the transposase, together with TnsB. TnsA executes the 5'-DNA strand breakage reaction. TnsABC and TnsD promote high-frequency insertion of Tn7 into a specific target site known as ATT-Tn7 whereas TnsABC and TnsD promote low- frequency insertion into many different sites. From Escherichia coli.
   9950..12055   +  CDS            tnsB: TNSB_ECOLX - Experimental evidence at protein level: Swiss-Prot protein existence level 1. Sequence-specific, DNA-binding protein required for Tn7 transposition. Recognizes sequences necessary for recombination at both left and right ends of Tn7 and, together with TnsA, forms the transposase. TnsB executes the 5'-DNA strand breakage and joining reactions. From Escherichia coli.
  12055..13719   +  CDS            tnsC: TNSC_ECOLX - Experimental evidence at protein level: Swiss-Prot protein existence level 1. TnsABC + TnsD promote high-frequency insertion of Tn7 into a specific target site known as att-Tn7 whereas TnsABC + TnsE promote low-frequency insertion into many different sites. From Escherichia coli.
  13725..15248   +  CDS            tnsD: TNSD_ECOLX - Protein predicted: Swiss-Prot protein existence level 4. TnsABC + TnsD promote high-frequency insertion of Tn7 into a specific target site known as att-Tn7 whereas TnsABC + TnsE promote low-frequency insertion into many different sites. From Escherichia coli.
  15255..15644   +  CDS            tnsE (fragment): TNSE_ECOLX - Experimental evidence at protein level: Swiss-Prot protein existence level 1. TnsABC + TnsD promote high-frequency insertion of Tn7 into a specific target site known as att-Tn7 whereas TnsABC + TnsE promote low-frequency insertion into many different sites. From Escherichia coli.
  15645..15682   +  misc_feature   MCS (fragment): pUC18/19 multiple cloning site
  15766..15881   +  ncRNA          5S rRNA: Accession: RF00001 - 5S ribosomal RNA
  15885..15971   +  terminator     rrnB T1 terminator: Escherichia coli rrnB; transcription terminator T1 from the E. coli rrnB gene
  16063..16090   +  terminator     rrnB T2 terminator: transcription terminator T2 from the E. coli rrnB gene
  16109..16147   +  promoter       AmpR promoter (fragment): bla
  16171..16189   -  promoter       T3 promoter: promoter for bacteriophage T3 RNA polymerase
  16232..16254   -  protein_bind   lac operator (fragment): The lac repressor binds to the lac operator to inhibit transcription in E. coli. This inhibition can be relieved by adding lactose or isopropyl-β-D-thiogalactopyranoside (IPTG). lac repressor encoded by lacI
  16258..16288   -  promoter       lac promoter: promoter for the E. coli lac operon
  16303..16324   -  protein_bind   CAP binding site: CAP binding activates transcription in the presence of cAMP. E. coli catabolite activator protein
  16337..16429   -  CDS            lacI (fragment): lac repressor; lacI; The lac repressor binds to the lac operator to inhibit transcription in E. coli. This inhibition can be relieved by adding lactose or isopropyl-β-D-thiogalactopyranoside (IPTG).
  16440..16556   -  CDS            CmR (fragment): chloramphenicol acetyltransferase; cat; confers resistance to chloramphenicol
  16594..16622   +  promoter       Pc promoter: intI1 (promoter lies within the coding sequence); class 1 integron promoter
  16811..17344   +  CDS            GmR: gentamycin acetyltransferase; aacC1; confers resistance to gentamycin
  18626..19397   +  rep_origin     pBBR1 oriV: replication origin of the broad-host-range plasmid pBBR1 from Bordetella bronchiseptica; requires the pBBR1 Rep protein for replication
  19398..20060   +  CDS            pBBR1 Rep: replication protein for the broad-host-range plasmid pBBR1 from Bordetella bronchiseptica
  20121..20190   +  CDS            TcR (fragment): tetracycline efflux protein; tet; confers resistance to tetracycline
  20520..20551   -  CDS            CmR (fragment): chloramphenicol acetyltransferase confers resistance to chloramphenicol
  20551..20628   +  rep_origin     M13 ori (fragment): M13 bacteriophage origin of replication; arrow indicates direction of (+) strand synthesis
  20632..20787   -  CDS            lacZα (fragment): LacZα fragment of β-galactosidase; lacZ fragment
  20795..20813   +  promoter       T7 promoter: promoter for bacteriophage T7 RNA polymerase
>Addgene plasmid #167130 | pBJ1 | addgene full sequence | sequence record 330432 | Addgene NGS Result
TCTGGAAGAAATAGCGCTTTCAGCCTGTGGGCGGACAAAATAGTTGGGAACTGGGAGGGGTGGAAATGGA
GTTTTTAAGGATTATTTAGGGAAGAGTGACAAAATAGATGGGAACTGGGTGTAGCGTCGTAAGCTAATAC
GAAAATTAAAAATGACAAAATAGTTTGGAACTAGATTTCACTTATCTGGTTGGTCGACACTAGTATTACC
CTGTTATCCCTAGATTTAAATGATATCGGATCCTAGTAAGCCACGTTTTAATTAATCAGATCCCTCAATA
GCGGCCGCAAGCTTACCACCAGATTTCCATCTGGGCACCGAAGGTCCACTCGTCGCTGTCGCCACGACCG
AAGCTGCCGCCGTTGAAATCAGCAGGAACGGCTTTGCCGAAGTTCGCGTTGTTATCAGCGTTACCGGTGT
AGTCGTAACCCCATTTCTCATCCCACTTGGCGTAGGTTGCGAAGACACGAATAGCCGGGCGTGACCAGAT
GCTGTCGCCAGCCTGCCATTGTTGTGCGAGGGTAATTTTGTACTGATTGTTCTTGTCGCCGGTGCGCTGG
GATTCGACGTTGTCGTAGCCGATTTCCATCACGGTGCTCATGATTGGCGTCCACTTGTACATCGGGCGAA
TACCGACGGTCCACCACTTGGTGCCGTTGTCGTTATCCCAGTTGATATCCTGGTACATACCCACGTACAT
CATGTCCCAGTTGTCGCCCATGGAGATCGCACCGTGGTCGAGGATACGCAGCATGTGACCGTTGTTGTTG
ATATTGTAGGCAAATTTTTCGTTATCAAATGCAACGCCAGAACCCTGCGACAGCCCTTTACCCTGCGAGG
TCATCGAGTCAGTAGCGTACTGAACAACAAACTTGTTAAAGCCCTTCAGGACACTCTGAGTATGTTCAGC
AGTGAATAACCAGCCGTCTTTCGATGCGCCATCAACCAGACGATAGTTATCACGCAAGTTGGCACGACCG
TAGTCCTGGCACGACAGGTTTCCCGACTGGAAAGCGGGCAGTGAGCGCAACGCAATTAATGTGAGTTAGC
TCACTCATTAGGCACCCCAGGCTTTACACTTTATGCTTCCGGCTCGTATGTTGTGTGGAATTGTGAGCGG
ATAACAATTTCACACAGGAAACAGCTATGACCATGATTACGCCAAGCTATTTAGGTGACACTATAGAATA
CTCAAGCTATGCATCAAGCTTGGTACCGAGCTCGGATCCGAATTCACTCCCTTGCCATCGCGATGCATCT
TAAAATCCATAGAGTATATCAACTATTAAATGCTTGGTTTAAGCTTAAAGCACACCCTTTCTGTGCCCTC
GTATTGGCGCGACGTAAAATCTCAACAAGTACACCAGGATATTGACCATATTCTCTGCTCATTATCCCGA
CATCATCGGTAACAATAAATGCCGGATAACTCGTTGATGACGCATCCATATAACTCATCAAACCCGGCAT
TCCATCAGGTACAGGTTTCAATGTTTCAGGATCAAGTGCTCGCGCATATACCCACGGCGGAACACGTTTA
CGTTGCATTTCATCCTCAAAGAAACAAGTGTTGAGTTCAACTTGATTAAATATATCGCGGATTTGACTAA
TATTATTGAGGTTGAACGTGTCGAATAAAAGATGATTGAAATCATCGCGTTTTAGGGACTCTTTTTCATA
ACTTTTCCAGCCGCCCCCCGTTATGATATAAAGGTTTTTATCCCCATAAAATGAGATATTTTTATCTTTC
ATATACTGGCAGAGCAAATAAATAAAGTATGGTGAGCCGATAAGACAAATATCTTTTCCTTGATTTTTTA
TTCGCTCAAGGCTATTCAATGTCTTAACAAAATCTATTCGTTCTTCCATTACGGTAAATGTCGTGGGATA
TAATAATTCTACCAAGCTCATAACATATTTAAACCAAATGTTATGAGCATTAAATCTATCTGGCCCTAAG
TTGACCAACTCTATTTGATGATCAAACCAACTACCAACATATTTCATGCCATAACTCACAGAGCCTAAGA
GTCTCTCAATACTTAGTCTGTTACGCGCCACCTGACTTTTTAAACCACTCGTGCCGCTGCTGGTAAACCA
ACTTTCAATCTCGTTCTCCTGAGAAGTTAATAAGCGAGTAAACTTAAAAACTGATGTTGGGAATACAGGT
ATGTCATCAATTTCCGTAATATTGTCGTCTACTTTGTGTACCTGACAGTAGTGACGGTATTCTTGACAAT
GTTTATAGTGATTACGAAATGCATCAAGAACAAATTTGTTTCTGATTTTTTCCTGTTCATCGTAAGACCA
AGCTAATGGATCGCTGGAAAAAATCAAATCATCAATTTCTGAGCTTGCTATGATCTCTTGTTTATCAACA
TATGAAGTCATACCTGTTTTACCCCTCCAAATAATTTAGAGAATATGGCAGCGTTGCTGCCATATTCTTT
TACTACATGTGGTACTTTTTAATATTATCATTAACAATATTGATTACGTTTTTTTGGTGCATCAAGTCAT
TCATTGGTTCAAAAGATAACAATACACTTTTTGCACCGCACTTTTCAATTGCCAGCTTAGCCGCAGCTAT
ACATTCCGTATAATCTCCGACAGCGTTTTCTGTGATTATCTCTTCAAGTTTATTTTCGAGATTTTCATTA
GGATACATTTCAAGAACATAATCACGGATAAATGCACGCGTCTCTTGTTTAGCTTTGTGACTATCTTCGT
TATAGTTAACCAATACCATTAACTGATGATCTATCGCTGATAAGTCAATACCATATTTATCAGCAACGGC
TTTATACCTTTCAGCATATTCATATCTAACATCATTGGAGTCATCCCACTTAAAGATGAGAGGAATGCCT
TTTTTAGCCGCCCACTCAACAATATGATGACTGGTTGCTGTGACATATCTCCGAGGCCCGCCTTGGGTAT
AAGCGTGGGGGTTTACCGATATTTTAGGGAAACTATAAAAATCATTATCGGGATTACAATAGCCTGTTGT
TAAAGCATCGTTAATGATTTCATAACACTCTTCAAATAGTTGCTGTTGATATTCAACAGGGCGATTAAAA
AGACGCATTTCATCTTTTTTTTCACAATCACTAAACCCTAAAATAAATCTCCCTTCGCTTAATTGATCCA
ATAAGCAAGCCTCCTCCGCTATTCGGACAGGATGATGAGTTGTAATGATGTGATTCAATGAGCCAATTTT
AATTTTTTCTGTTAAACCGAGCAAAAAACCAGAAACAGTCAGAGGAGCACCGACAACACCATTACCTGAA
AAATGATTTTCATACACCAAAATCTGTTCAAAATTCAACTTATCAACATACTCTGTTATTTCCTGCATGC
GAACTATACTTTGTTCTTGAACAGTTGTTGAATTGATGAAGTTAAGGAAGAACAATCCAAATTTCATTTC
TTTTTCCTTAGCTACTATAATAGCGAACGTTGTTTTTCTTTAAGAAACGGCATGACATCAGACTGGAAGA
GCTTCATGGAAGCAATAATTTCGTCTACTGTTCCATTCGCTTCAAACCCACAACAGATATTTGATATTCC
CGTGGCATCAATGTCTTTTTGAATTATGTCAATGCATTCCTGCGGGGTTCCCACGGGATTGATTTCGTAA
CTGTAATCAATGCGGCGATTAGTATCTCTATGTCCCTTTAATACAAAGTCACGCCACTGCCCTTTATTGA
AATCATAACCTCTTGTTTTGTCTGAATCATCAAAAATGGTCGTGGCATTCACATAAGAATCATACCAATG
CCCTAGAAAATCCCGACAAATCTCTTGCGCTTTATTTGAGTCATAATTTACAGATGTTATATATGATAAG
CAATGGTCGATATTATGAATATCGTGCCCATATTCTTGAGCCACCTCGTTATAAAGCTCAAGCTGTGCTT
TCTTTTCGTTAGTATTTATAATCCAACTTAATATCATCGGTAAACCAAATTGAGCGGCCCATTCAGTTGT
CGAGGCTGATTCAGCAACCACATAAACAGGGGCTCCACCTTTACTATATGCTGTCGGGTTTACTTTTACC
TTATGGAACTTGATATGTTCATTATCAGCTTCCATATATCCCTCTGTCATGCCATTTTTTATCAACCCGT
ACCAGCACTCCGTTAAAGCGCGACTGTTATTCATATCCGTGCCAAATACGCGAAAGTCTTTATTGTAAAG
CCCCCGACAAATACCAAACCGAAATCGTCCTTTTGACATTTGATCCAATAAATTCACATCTTCAAGTTGG
CGCACTGGATGAGCGGTGGGAAGAACAATAGCCGCAGTCCCTACATTCAATTTTTTGGTTGCACCAAGTA
AATATGCAGCAGCGACATAAGGGTTACCAAGCAAACCAAACTCCGTGAAATGATGCTCCAGTAACCATAC
AGTATCAAAACCACACTCCTCAGAAATACGACCTAATTTAACCAAACGTTTCATTACTTCTGTTTGAGAA
AATTGGGGGGGTTGGTATGTAAGCAAAAAGTTTCCAAATTTCATAGAGAGCCCTTATATTTGAGTGATAG
AATTAACTATACCCGTTATCTTTCAAGTTGCTTCTTTGTTGGCTGCACTCACTCACCCCGGTCACATAGT
TTGCTATGCTCCCGGGATTCGCTCCCTTGCCGTCGCGATCCATCTTGAAATCTATAGGGTAATATCTATC
CCAATAGGTTTTAAGACAGCGAAATCGCTTGATTTTCAATCTCAATTTTCATTCGACGTTCATTGACTGT
CGCAATAGTTAGATGTTCGAATGATGGTTCAATAATATCAACATCAATATCCAGACGATCATTATCCATC
GCGATAGCAGCCTTCGTAACCGATTGATAAAAATTGCGCAGGACCACTAAGTTTTCACCCAAGTCATGCG
AACTCCCTAGCAAAGAATATATCTTGCATCGATTACTACGAATATTTGATAACAATGTGATAACTTCATC
TTGCTTTACCCAATTGTCGTTATTTGCAGTAAAAGCAATAAACGGTATATCAAGATACATCATGCTATTG
ATTGTAGAAGTTAAATCTTCCCAGCCAAAATCAAGGCAATCTCTCGCAAAGACTTCAGCACCCAATTTAT
GGCCTTCAAAATCCAAATTATTCGGCAATTCATTAATGGGTAAACTGAGATAATCAAATCCTAAAGCTCT
TTCAAGCGTATATCTTAAGTTAACAACACCGACTGCGGTGATTAAAAATGAAACATTAATTTCAGATAGA
CTTGCATAAACTATCCGTGCAGATAAGCTTGAAGCCAAAATACCACGGTTATTTATTTTTCGTGTATTTA
ACCAATCAACCACGGCTAATAGGCTCTGTTTTCCTATAGACATTGTAAATTCATCAATTGTCCCTGAACT
CAACCCAACGTGGTGAAGTGAATCATAGCGAATCACATGAAACCCATTCCGCGATAAATATTCCGCTAAA
CCAGCAAAATGATCCATCCTTCGGGCAAAACCCGACGCAATAATAATGGTATTCTTTCTCTTTGGGCTGT
TTTCTTCTGGCAGCGTTTCCCAAACATGAATTTTTTTATTTCCTTCAACACAAAGAACATGGTCGATGGT
TTTATATTTGGATTTATTTTCCATACTTTTTACCTATTACGGGACAAATACAAGGAACTTATCTTCTTCC
AGGAATCGAGTCTGTTCTATTTCAACCGCAACATCCTTAGCAGTATAATGAGATGGCCTCTCATGAGAAA
TATATGTCACTAATCGTTGTAACGGCCTCATTCCGTCATGAGATCCACCAACTCGAAATATATTATTCAT
TCCTGCTTCTACAATCCTTTCCGCACCTCTTAATGCCAACGCATCTCGATACTTAAATGCGGATTCCCAA
GGAAAAATAGATATGGTTTGTGTCTTATTTTTTTGAACATAAGGCAATACTTGCTCAATATTATCGACGT
GATGAAGATACACACATCTGCCAAGTGGTTGATTAAATTCCACACCCGCATTTGACTCAATAATCATCCA
ACGTTGATGAACATCCACCTCTACTTTTAATCCAGCAAATAAGCTCTCTTTTTGGACTAAAGAATAGGCC
GCCTTTTCATCAAAATCTTTTTTGGCGTTTGGTAATATATGCGCATATAGATTAAGTTTTTCTATCAACG
CTAACTTAAATTCCTCATACTGATTTCCCATGTAATATATGTTTTGGGCAGAAAAACAAGCGCGCTGATC
GTAAAAACAAATATCATGAGCCGCACCGGTAGCTGCTGACGTTAAATCAACTGGATTATCAATAATGCAA
AAACTCTTTTTAGAGCCAAATTTAATCACGTCAGCATAGGGTGGTGCATGTTCTACAGCCCAATTAATCG
CATCTTCCCCTCCCCAAGCGACAATAACATCCATATGTTGCATAATTTCTTTTGCGAGTGATGTATCACC
TTGGTGTGGCCAATATACAACAGACAAAGAGCGCGTTATCGGATGATTAGGGTCTACATCGATAAAGCTT
AACGCTAATGCATTAGCGGTAAAGGGATCGGTTGACGATGTTTTTATAATACACTGATTCTTGGTTAAAA
TTGCGCGTAATATAGACATGATCCCAGATAATGGAACATTACCTGCCAACAGATGTATAGACTTACCTTT
CGGAAAAGCCTTAATATAACTTTCATCCTGAGGTAGCCATTCATCCATGATATGGCGAGAACCAAGTTCA
TTTTCTACAACATCATAAAGGCCACCTTTAGAACATAAAATCATAGATATCCAGTTGGCCTCTAACTTGG
CCATTGCTTCTGAATATCCCATATATTTTTTTAAATCACGAATGTATGTCCTGCGCCTTGAATATTCTTC
ATTTTTCCATCTTTGCCCTACCGTATAGAGAAAATTGACAATATTATGCAACCGTAATTTATTATTTTCA
TTATAATCAATAATGTTTTTTACATGAGAATTATTCAATATTGGCAGGTAAACACTATTATCACCAAAAT
TAATGGATTGCACTAAATCATCACTTTCGGGAAAAATTTCAACCTGGCCGTTAATAATGAATGAAATTTT
TTTAGTCATATTAGCCATCCATTTAATGGGGTAACTTCAACTTAAGTTATTGTTTAATCATCTTGCAAAC
TGGTTGTACCTCGAGGTTACGAATCCTTGAAAACTTGTCTCAGTCAGACCAGACAGTCACACACAGTGGA
AGTGTGCTAAGTATAGCCCTGATTAAACATATTACGGGTAATCGTCTGGATTATTAGGCTATTTTATTTG
CCATTTTGGCCCCGGGCAGTGCTCGCCATCCTCACGCACTTGTGTACGCTCCGGTTGCTGCGCGCTGGCC
GTGACCAAACTGCCTGCAACAATAACGCCTTATAACCAGACTTACGCCCCCGCGATACTTACGCGGAATC
TTACCCTTATTTATCCATCACGGGAAGAATTCCTCGAGCACCTAGGAGGCGCGCCACGGCCGCGTCGACC
CCACGCCCCTCTTTAATACGACGGGCAATTTGCACTTCAGAAAATGAAGAGTTTGCTTTAGCCATAACAA
AAGTCCAGTATGCTTTTTCACAGCATAACTGGACTGATTTCAGTTTACAACTATTCTGTCTAGTTTAAGA
CTTTATTGTCATAGTTTAGATCTATTTTGTTCAGTTTAAGACTTTATTGTCCGCCCACAGGCCACGATGC
GTCCGGCGTAGAGGATCTGCTCATGTTTGACAGCTTATCATCGATGCATAATGTGCCTGTCAAATGGACG
AAGCAGGGATTCTGCAAACCCTATGCTACTCCGTCAAGCCGTCAATTGTCTGATTCGTTACCAATTATGA
CAACTTGACGGCTACATCATTCACTTTTTCTTCACAACCGGCACGGAACTCGCTCGGGCTGGCCCCGGTG
CATTTTTTAAATACCCGCGAGAAATAGAGTTGATCGTCAAAACCAACATTGCGACCGACGGTGGCGATAG
GCATCCGGGTGGTGCTCAAAAGCAGCTTCGCCTGGCTGATACGTTGGTCCTCGCGCCAGCTTAAGACGCT
AATCCCTAACTGCTGGCGGAAAAGATGTGACAGACGCGACGGCGACAAGCAAACATGCTGTGCGACGCTG
GCGATATCAAAATTGCTGTCTGCCAGGTGATCGCTGATGTACTGACAAGCCTCGCGTACCCGATTATCCA
TCGGTGGATGGAGCGACTCGTTAATCGCTTCCATGCGCCGCAGTAACAATTGCTCAAGCAGATTTATCGC
CAGCAGCTCCGAATAGCGCCCTTCCCCTTGCCCGGCGTTAATGATTTGCCCAAACAGGTCGCTGAAATGC
GGCTGGTGCGCTTCATCCGGGCGAAAGAACCCCGTATTGGCAAATATTGACGGCCAGTTAAGCCATTCAT
GCCAGTAGGCGCGCGGACGAAAGTAAACCCACTGGTGATACCATTCGCGAGCCTCCGGATGACGACCGTA
GTGATGAATCTCTCCTGGCGGGAACAGCAAAATATCACCCGGTCGGCAAACAAATTCTCGTCCCTGATTT
TTCACCACCCCCTGACCGCGAATGGTGAGATTGAGAATATAACCTTTCATTCCCAGCGGTCGGTCGATAA
AAAAATCGAGATAACCGTTGGCCTCAATCGGCGTTAAACCCGCCACCAGATGGGCATTAAACGAGTATCC
CGGCAGCAGGGGATCATTTTGCGCTTCAGCCATACTTTTCATACTCCCGCCATTCAGAGAAGAAACCAAT
TGTCCATATTGCATCAGACATTGCCGTCACTGCGTCTTTTACTGGCTCTTCTCGCTAACCAAACCGGTAA
CCCCGCTTATTAAAAGCATTCTGTAACAAAGCGGGACCAAAGCCATGACAAAAACGCGTAACAAAAGTGT
CTATAATCACGGCAGAAAAGTCCACATTGATTATTTGCACGGCGTCACACTTTGCTATGCCATAGCATTT
TTATCCATAAGATTAGCGGATCCTACCTGACGCTTTTTATCGCAACTCTCTACTGTTTCTCCATACCCGT
TTTTTTGGGCTAGCGAATTCGAGCTCGGTACCCAAGTCTTAAACTAGACAGAATAGTTGTAAACTGAAAT
CAGTCCAGTTATGCTGTGAAAAAGCATACTGGACTTTTGTTATGGCTAAAGCAAACTCTTCATTTTCTGA
AGTGCAAATTGCCCGTCGTATTAAAGAGGGGCGTGGCCAAGGGCATGGTAAAGACTATATTCCATGGCTA
ACAGTACAAGAAGTTCCTTCTTCAGGTCGTTCCCACCGTATTTATTCTCATAAGACGGGACGAGTCCATC
ATTTGCTATCTGACTTAGAGCTTGCTGTTTTTCTCAGTCTTGAGTGGGAGAGCAGCGTGCTAGATATACG
CGAGCAGTTCCCCTTATTACCTAGTGATACCAGGCAGATTGCAATAGATAGTGGTATTAAGCATCCTGTT
ATTCGTGGTGTAGATCAGGTTATGTCTACTGATTTTTTAGTGGACTGCAAAGATGGTCCTTTTGAGCAGT
TTGCTATTCAAGTCAAACCTGCAGCAGCCTTACAAGACGAGCGTACCTTAGAAAAACTAGAACTAGAGCG
TCGCTATTGGCAGCAAAAGCAAATTCCTTGGTTCATTTTTACTGATAAAGAAATAAATCCCGTAGTAAAA
GAAAATATTGAATGGCTTTATTCAGTGAAAACAGAAGAAGTTTCTGCGGAGCTTTTAGCACAACTATCCC
CATTGGCCCATATCCTGCAAGAAAAAGGAGATGAAAACATTATCAATGTCTGTAAGCAGGTTGATATTGC
TTATGATTTGGAGTTAGGCAAAACATTGAGTGAGATACGAGCCTTAACCGCAAATGGTTTTATTAAGTTC
AATATTTATAAGTCTTTCAGGGCAAATAAGTGTGCAGATCTCTGTATTAGCCAAGTAGTGAATATGGAGG
AGTTGCGCTATGTGGCAAATTAATGAGGTTGTGCTATTTGATAATGATCCGTATCGCATTTTGGCTATAG
AGGATGGCCAAGTTGTCTGGATGCAAATAAGCGCTGATAAAGGAGTTCCACAAGCTAGGGCTGAGTTGTT
GCTAATGCAGTATTTAGATGAAGGCCGCTTAGTTAGAACTGATGACCCTTATGTACATCTTGATTTAGAA
GAGCCGTCTGTAGATTCTGTCAGCTTCCAGAAGCGCGAGGAGGATTATCGAAAAATTCTTCCTATTATTA
ATAGTAAGGATCGTTTCGACCCTAAAGTCAGAAGCGAACTCGTTGAGCATGTGGTCCAAGAACATAAGGT
TACTAAGGCTACAGTTTATAAGTTGTTACGCCGTTACTGGCAGCGTGGTCAAACGCCTAATGCATTAATT
CCTGACTACAAAAACAGCGGTGCACCAGGGGAAAGACGTTCAGCGACAGGAACAGCAAAGATTGGCCGAG
CCAGAGAATATGGTAAGGGTGAAGGAACCAAGGTAACGCCCGAGATTGAACGCCTTTTTAGGTTGACCAT
AGAAAAGCACCTGTTAAATCAAAAAGGTACAAAGACCACCGTTGCCTATAGACGATTTGTGGACTTGTTT
GCTCAGTATTTTCCTCGCATTCCCCAAGAGGATTACCCAACACTACGTCAGTTTCGTTATTTTTATGATC
GAGAATACCCTAAAGCTCAGCGCTTAAAGTCTAGAGTTAAAGCAGGGGTATATAAAAAAGACGTACGACC
CTTAAGTAGTACAGCCACTTCTCAGGCGTTAGGCCCTGGGAGTCGTTATGAGATTGATGCCACGATTGCT
GATATTTATTTAGTGGATCATCATGATCGCCAAAAAATCATAGGAAGACCAACGCTTTACATTGTGATTG
ATGTGTTTAGTCGGATGATCACGGGCTTTTATATCGGCTTTGAAAATCCGTCTTATGTGGTGGCGATGCA
GGCTTTTGTAAATGCTTGCTCTGACAAAACGGCCATTTGTGCCCAGCATGATATTGAGATTAGTAGCTCA
GACTGGCCGTGTGTAGGTTTGCCAGATGTGTTGCTAGCGGACCGTGGCGAATTAATGAGTCATCAGGTCG
AAGCCTTAGTTTCTAGTTTTAATGTGCGAGTGGAAAGTGCTCCACCTAGACGTGGCGATGCTAAAGGCAT
AGTGGAAAGCACTTTTAGAACACTACAAGCCGAGTTTAAGTCCTTTGCACCTGGCATTGTAGAGGGCAGT
CGGATCAAAAGCCATGGTGAAACAGACTATAGGTTAGATGCATCTCTGTCGGTATTTGAGTTCACACAAA
TTATTTTGCGTACGATCTTATTCAGAAATAACCATCTGGTGATGGATAAATACGATCGAGATGCTGATTT
TCCTACAGATTTACCGTCTATTCCTGTCCAGCTATGGCAATGGGGTATGCAGCATCGTACAGGTAGTTTA
AGGGCTGTGGAGCAAGAGCAGTTGCGAGTAGCGTTACTGCCTCGCCGAAAGGTCTCTATTTCTTCATTTG
GCGTTAATTTGTGGGGTTTGTATTACTCGGGGTCAGAGATTCTGCGTGAGGGTTGGTTGCAGCGGAGCAC
TGATATAGCTAGACCTCAACATTTAGAAGCGGCTTATGACCCAGTGCTGGTTGATACGATTTATTTGTTT
CCGCAAGTTGGCAGCCGTGTATTTTGGCGCTGTAATCTGACGGAACGTAGTCGGCAGTTTAAAGGTCTCT
CATTTTGGGAGGTTTGGGATATACAAGCACAAGAAAAACACAATAAAGCCAATGCGAAGCAGGATGAGTT
AACTAAACGCAGGGAGCTTGAGGCGTTTATTCAGCAAACCATTCAGAAAGCGAATAAGTTAACGCCCAGT
ACTACTGAGCCCAAATCAACACGCATTAAGCAGATTAAAACTAATAAAAAAGAAGCCGTGACCTCGGAGC
GTAAAAAACGTGCGGAGCATTTGAAGCCAAGCTCTTCAGGTGATGAGGCTAAAGTTATTCCTTTCAACGC
AGTGGAAGCGGATGATCAAGAAGATTACAGCCTACCCACATACGTGCCTGAATTATTTCAGGATCCACCA
GAAAAGGATGAGTCATGAGTGCTACCCGGATTCAAGCAGTTTATCGTGATACGGGGGTAGAGGCTTATCG
TGATAATCCTTTTATCGAGGCCTTACCACCATTACAAGAGTCAGTGAATAGTGCTGCATCACTGAAATCC
TCTTTACAGCTTACTTCCTCTGACTTGCAAAAGTCCCGTGTTATCAGAGCTCATACCATTTGTCGTATTC
CAGATGACTATTTTCAGCCATTAGGTACGCATTTGCTACTAAGTGAGCGTATTTCGGTCATGATTCGAGG
TGGCTACGTAGGCAGAAATCCTAAAACAGGAGATTTACAAAAGCATTTACAAAATGGTTATGAGCGTGTT
CAAACGGGAGAGTTGGAGACATTTCGCTTTGAGGAGGCACGATCTACGGCACAAAGCTTATTGTTAATTG
GTTGTTCTGGTAGTGGGAAGACGACCTCTCTTCATCGTATTCTAGCCACGTATCCTCAGGTGATTTACCA
TCGTGAACTCAATGTAGAGCAGGTGGTGTATTTGAAAATAGACTGCTCGCATAATGGTTCGCTAAAAGAA
ATCTGCTTGAATTTTTTCAGAGCGTTGGATCGAGCCTTGGGCTCGAACTATGAGCGTCGTTATGGCTTAA
AACGTCATGGTATAGAAACCATGTTGGCTTTGATGTCGCAAATAGCCAATGCACATGCTTTAGGGTTGTT
GGTTATTGATGAAATTCAGCATTTAAGCCGCTCTCGTTCGGGTGGATCTCAAGAGATGCTGAACTTTTTT
GTGACGATGGTGAATATTATTGGCGTACCAGTGATGTTGATTGGTACCCCTAAAGCACGAGAGATTTTTG
AGGCTGATTTGCGGTCTGCACGTAGAGGGGCAGGGTTTGGAGCTATATTCTGGGATCCTATACAACAAAC
GCAACGTGGAAAGCCCAATCAAGAGTGGATCGCTTTTACGGATAATCTTTGGCAATTACAGCTTTTACAA
CGCAAAGATGCGCTGTTATCGGATGAGGTCCGTGATGTGTGGTATGAGCTAAGCCAAGGAGTGATGGACA
TTGTAGTAAAACTTTTTGTACTCGCTCAGCTCCGTGCGCTAGCTTTAGGCAATGAGCGTATTACCGCTGG
TTTATTGCGGCAAGTGTATCAAGATGAGTTAAAGCCTGTGCACCCCATGCTAGAGGCATTACGCTCGGGT
ATCCCAGAACGCATTGCTCGTTATTCTGATCTAGTCGTTCCCGAGATTGATAAACGGTTAATCCAACTTC
AGCTAGATATCGCAGCGATACAAGAACAAACACCAGAAGAAAAAGCCCTTCAAGAGTTAGATACCGAAGA
TCAGCGTCATTTATATCTGATGCTGAAAGAGGATTACGATTCAAGCCTGTTAATTCCCACTATTAAAAAA
GCGTTTAGCCAGAATCCAACGATGACAAGACAAAAGTTACTGCCTCTTGTTTTGCAGTGGTTGATGGAAG
GCGAAACGGTAGTGTCAGAACTAGAAAAGCCCTCCAAGAGTAAAAAGGTTTCGGCTATAAAGGTAGTCAA
GCCCAGCGACTGGGATAGCTTGCCTGATACGGATTTACGTTATATCTATTCACAACGCCAACCTGAAAAA
ACCATGCATGAACGGTTAAAAGGGAAAGGGGTAATAGTGGATATGGCGAGCTTATTTAAACAAGCAGGTT
AGCCATGAGAAACTTTCCTGTTCCGTACTCGAATGAGCTGATTTATAGCACTATTGCACGGGCAGGCGTT
TATCAAGGGATTGTTAGTCCTAAGCAGCTGTTGGATGAGGTGTATGGCAACCGCAAGGTGGTCGCTACCT
TAGGTCTGCCCTCGCATTTAGGTGTGATAGCAAGACATCTACATCAAACAGGACGTTACGCTGTTCAGCA
GCTTATTTATGAGCATACCTTATTCCCTTTATATGCTCCGTTTGTAGGCAAGGAGCGCCGAGACGAAGCT
ATTCGGTTAATGGAGTACCAAGCGCAAGGTGCGGTGCATTTAATGCTAGGAGTCGCTGCTTCTAGAGTTA
AGAGCGATAACCGCTTTAGATACTGCCCTGATTGCGTTGCTCTTCAGCTAAATAGGTATGGGGAAGCCTT
TTGGCAACGAGATTGGTATTTGCCCGCTTTGCCATATTGTCCAAAACACGGTGCTTTAGTCTTCTTTGAT
AGAGCTGTAGATGATCACCGACATCAATTTTGGGCTTTGGGTCATACTGAGCTGCTTTCAGACTACCCCA
AAGACTCCCTATCTCAATTAACAGCACTAGCTGCTTATATAGCCCCTCTGTTAGATGCTCCACGAGCGCA
AGAGCTTTCCCCAAGCCTTGAGCAGTGGACGCTGTTTTATCAGCGCTTAGCGCAGGATCTAGGGCTAACC
AAAAGCAAGCACATTCGTCATGACTTGGTGGCGGAGAGAGTGAGGCAGACTTTTAGTGATGAGGCACTAG
AGAAACTGGATTTAAAGTTGGCAGAGAACAAGGACACGTGTTGGCTGAAAAGTATATTCCGTAAGCATAG
AAAAGCCTTTAGTTATTTACAGCATAGTATTGTGTGGCAAGCCTTATTGCCAAAACTAACGGTTATAGAA
GCGCTACAGCAGGCAAGTGCTCTTACTGAGCACTCTATAACGACAAGACCTGTTAGCCAGTCTGTGCAAC
CTAACTCTGAAGATTTATCTGTTAAGCATAAAGACTGGCAGCAACTAGTGCATAAATACCAAGGAATTAA
GGCGGCAAGACAGTCTTTAGAGGGTGGGGTGCTATACGCTTGGCTTTACCGACATGACAGGGATTGGCTA
GTTCACTGGAATCAACAGCATCAACAAGAGCGTCTGGCACCCGCCCCTAGAGTTGATTGGAACCAAAGAG
ATCGAATTGCTGTACGACAACTATTAAGAATCATAAAGCGTCTAGATAGTAGCCTTGATCACCCAAGAGC
GACATCGAGCTGGCTGTTAAAGCAAACTCCTAACGGAACCTCTCTTGCAAAAAATCTACAGAAACTGCCT
TTGGTAGCGCTTTGCTTAAAGCGTTACTCAGAGAGTGTGGAAGATTATCAAATTAGACGGATTAGCCAAG
CTTTTATTAAGCTTAAACAGGAAGATGTTGAGCTTAGGCGCTGGCGATTATTAAGAAGTGCAACGTTATC
TAAAGAGCGGATAACTGAGGAAGCACAAAGATTCTTGGAAATGGTTTATGGGGAAGAGTGAGTGGTTAGG
CTAGCTACATTTAATGACAATGTGCAGGTTGTACATATTGGTCATTTATTCCGTAACTCGGGTCATAAGG
AGTGGCGTATTTTTGTTTGGTTTAATCCAATGCAAGAACGGAAATGGACTCGATTTACTCATTTGCCTTT
ATTAAGTCGAGCTAAGGTGGTTAACAGTACAACAAAGCAAATAAATAAGGCGGATCGTGTGATTGAGTTT
GAAGCATCGGATCTTCAACGAGCCAAAATAATCGATTTTCCTAATCTCTCGTCCTTTGCTTCCGTACGCA
ACAAGGATGGAGCGCAGAGTTCATTTATTTACGAAGCTGAAACACCATATAGCAAGACTCGTTATCACAT
CCCACAGTTAGAGCTAGCTCGGTCATTATTTTTAGGGGATCCTCTAGAGTCGACCTGCAGGCATGCAAGC
TTGGCTGTTTTGGCGGATGAGAGAAGATTTTCAGCCTGATACAGATTAAATCAGAACGCAGAAGCGGTCT
GATAAAACAGAATTTGCCTGGCGGCAGTAGCGCGGTGGTCCCACCTGACCCCATGCCGAACTCAGAAGTG
AAACGCCGTAGCGCCGATGGTAGTGTGGGGTCTCCCCATGCGAGAGTAGGGAACTGCCAGGCATCAAATA
AAACGAAAGGCTCAGTCGAAAGACTGGGCCTTTCGTTTTATCTGTTGTTTGTCGGTGAACGCTCTCCTGA
GTAGGACAAATCCGCCGGGAGCGGATTTGAACGTTGCGAAGCAACGGCCCGGAGGGTGGCGGGCAGGACG
CCCGCCATAAACTGCCAGGCATCAAATTAAGCAGAAGGCCATCCTGACGGATGGCCTTTTTGCGTTTCTA
CAAACTCTTTTGTTTATTTTTCTAAATACATTCAAATATGTATCCGCGGCCCGGTACCCAGCTTTTGTTC
CCTTTAGTGAGGGTTAATTGCGCGCTTGGCGTAATCATGGTCATAGCTGTTTCCTGTGTGAAATTGTTAT
CCGCTCACAATTCCACACAACATACGAGCCGGAAGCATAAAGTGTAAAGCCTGGGGTGCCTAATGAGTGA
GCTAACTCACATTAATTGCGTTGCGCTCACTGCCCGCTTTCCAGTCGGGAAACCTGTCGTGCCAGCTGCA
TTAATGAATCGGCCAACGCGCGGGGAGAGGCGGTTTGCGTATTGGGCGCATGCATAAAAACTGTTGTAAT
TCATTAAGCATTCTGCCGACATGGAAGCCATCACAAACGGCATGATGAACCTGAATCGCCAGCGGCATCA
GCACCTTGTCGCCTTGCGTATAATATTTGCCCATGGACGCACACCGTGGAAACGGATGAAGGCACGAACC
CAGTTGACATAAGCCTGTTCGGTTCGTAAACTGTAATGCAAGTAGCGTATGCGCTCACGCAACTGGTCCA
GAACCTTGACCGAACGCAGCGGTGGTAACGGCGCAGTGGCGGTTTTCATGGCTTGTTATGACTGTTTTTT
TGTACAGTCTATGCCTCGGGCATCCAAGCAGCAAGCGCGTTACGCCGTGGGTCGATGTTTGATGTTATGG
AGCAGCAACGATGTTACGCAGCAGCAACGATGTTACGCAGCAGGGCAGTCGCCCTAAAACAAAGTTAGGT
GGCTCAAGTATGGGCATCATTCGCACATGTAGGCTCGGCCCTGACCAAGTCAAATCCATGCGGGCTGCTC
TTGATCTTTTCGGTCGTGAGTTCGGAGACGTAGCCACCTACTCCCAACATCAGCCGGACTCCGATTACCT
CGGGAACTTGCTCCGTAGTAAGACATTCATCGCGCTTGCTGCCTTCGACCAAGAAGCGGTTGTTGGCGCT
CTCGCGGCTTACGTTCTGCCCAAGTTTGAGCAGCCGCGTAGTGAGATCTATATCTATGATCTCGCAGTCT
CCGGAGAGCACCGGAGGCAGGGCATTGCCACCGCGCTCATCAATCTCCTCAAGCATGAGGCCAACGCGCT
TGGTGCTTATGTGATCTACGTGCAAGCAGATTACGGTGACGATCCCGCAGTGGCTCTCTATACAAAGTTG
GGCATACGGGAAGAAGTGATGCACTTTGATATCGACCCAAGTACCGCCACCTAACAATTCGTTCAAGCCG
AGATCGGCTTCCCGGCCGCGGAGTTGTTCGGTAAATTGTCACAACGCCGCAGGTGGCACTTTTCGGGGAA
ATGTGCGCGCCCGCGTTCCTGCTGGCGCTGGGCCTGTTTCTGGCGCTGGACTTCCCGCTGTTCCGTCAGC
AGCTTTTCGCCCACGGCCTTGATGATCGCGGCGGCCTTGGCCTGCATATCCCGATTCAACGGCCCCAGGG
CGTCCAGAACGGGCTTCAGGCGCTCCCGAAGGTCTCGGGCCGTCTCTTGGGCTTGATCGGCCTTCTTGCG
CATCTCACGCGCTCCTGCGGCGGCCTGTAGGGCAGGCTCATACCCCTGCCGAACCGCTTTTGTCAGCCGG
TCGGCCACGGCTTCCGGCGTCTCAACGCGCTTTGAGATTCCCAGCTTTTCGGCCAATCCCTGCGGTGCAT
AGGCGCGTGGCTCGACCGCTTGCGGGCTGATGGTGACGTGGCCCACTGGTGGCCGCTCCAGGGCCTCGTA
GAACGCCTGAATGCGCGTGTGACGTGCCTTGCTGCCCTCGATGCCCCGTTGCAGCCCTAGATCGGCCACA
GCGGCCGCAAACGTGGTCTGGTCGCGGGTCATCTGCGCTTTGTTGCCGATGAACTCCTTGGCCGACAGCC
TGCCGTCCTGCGTCAGCGGCACCACGAACGCGGTCATGTGCGGGCTGGTTTCGTCACGGTGGATGCTGGC
CGTCACGATGCGATCCGCCCCGTACTTGTCCGCCAGCCACTTGTGCGCCTTCTCGAAGAACGCCGCCTGC
TGTTCTTGGCTGGCCGACTTCCACCATTCCGGGCTGGCCGTCATGACGTACTCGACCGCCAACACAGCGT
CCTTGCGCCGCTTCTCTGGCAGCAACTCGCGCAGTCGGCCCATCGCTTCATCGGTGCTGCTGGCCGCCCA
GTGCTCGTTCTCTGGCGTCCTGCTGGCGTCAGCGTTGGGCGTCTCGCGCTCGCGGTAGGCGTGCTTGAGA
CTGGCCGCCACGTTGCCCATTTTCGCCAGCTTCTTGCATCGCATGATCGCGTATGCCGCCATGCCTGCCC
CTCCCTTTTGGTGTCCAACCGGCTCGACGGGGGCAGCGCAAGGCGGTGCCTCCGGCGGGCCACTCAATGC
TTGAGTATACTCACTAGACTTTGCTTCGCAAAGTCGTGACCGCCTACGGCGGCTGCGGCGCCCTACGGGC
TTGCTCTCCGGGCTTCGCCCTGCGCGGTCGCTGCGCTCCCTTGCCAGCCCGTGGATATGTGGACGATGGC
CGCGAGCGGCCACCGGCTGGCTCGCTTCGCTCGGCCCGTGGACAACCCTGCTGGACAAGCTGATGGACAG
GCTGCGCCTGCCCACGAGCTTGACCACAGGGATTGCCCACCGGCTACCCAGCCTTCGACCACATACCCAC
CGGCTCCAACTGCGCGGCCTGCGGCCTTGCCCCATCAATTTTTTTAATTTTCTCTGGGGAAAAGCCTCCG
GCCTGCGGCCTGCGCGCTTCGCTTGCCGGTTGGACACCAAGTGGAAGGCGGGTCAAGGCTCGCGCAGCGA
CCGCGCAGCGGCTTGGCCTTGACGCGCCTGGAACGACCCAAGCCTATGCGAGTGGGGGCAGTCGAAGGGC
GAAGCCCGCCCGCCTGCCCCCCGAGCCTCACGGCGGCGAGTGCGGGGGTTCCAAGGGGGCAGCGCCACCT
TGGGCAAGGCCGAAGGCCGCGCAGTCGATCAACAAGCCCCGGAGGGGCCACTTTTTGCCGGAGGGGGAGC
CGCGCCGAAGGCGTGGGGGAACCCCGCAGGGGTGCCCTTCTTTGGGCACCAAAGAACTAGATATAGGGCG
AAATGCGAAAGACTTAAAAATCAACAACTTAAAAAAGGGGGGTACGCAACAGCTCATTGCGGCACCCCCC
GCAATAGCTCATTGCGTAGGTTAAAGAAAATCTGTAATTGACTGCCACTTTTACGCAACGCATAATTGTT
GTCGCGCTGCCGAAAAGTTGCAGCTGATTGCGCATGGTGCCGCAACCGTGCGGCACCCCTACCGCATGGA
GATAAGCATGGCCACGCAGTCCAGAGAAATCGGCATTCAAGCCAAGAACAAGCCCGGTCACTGGGTGCAA
ACGGAACGCAAAGCGCATGAGGCGTGGGCCGGGCTTATTGCGAGGAAACCCACGGCGGCAATGCTGCTGC
ATCACCTCGTGGCGCAGATGGGCCACCAGAACGCCGTGGTGGTCAGCCAGAAGACACTTTCCAAGCTCAT
CGGACGTTCTTTGCGGACGGTCCAATACGCAGTCAAGGACTTGGTGGCCGAGCGCTGGATCTCCGTCGTG
AAGCTCAACGGCCCCGGCACCGTGTCGGCCTACGTGGTCAATGACCGCGTGGCGTGGGGCCAGCCCCGCG
ACCAGTTGCGCCTGTCGGTGTTCAGTGCCGCCGTGGTGGTTGATCACGACGACCAGGACGAATCGCTGTT
GGTGCATGGCGACCTGCGCCGCATCCCGACCCTGTATCCGGGCGAGCAGCAACTACCGACCGGCCCCGGC
GAGGAGCCGCCCAGCCAGCCCGGCATTCCGGGCATGGAACCAGACCTGCCAGCCTTGACCGAAACGGAGG
AATGGGAACGGCGCGGGCAGCAGCGCCTGCCGATGCCCGATGAGCCGTGTTTTCTGGACGATGGCGAGCC
GTTGGAGCCGCCGACACGGGTCACGCTGCCGCGCCGGTAGCACTTGGGTTGCGCAGCAACCCGTAAGTGC
GCTGTTCCAGACTATCGGCTGTAGCCGCCTCGCCGCCCTATACCTTGTCTGCCTCCCCGCGTTGCGTCGC
GGTGCATGGAGCCGGGCCACCTCGACCTGAATGGAAGCCGGCGGCACCTCGCTAACGGATTCACCGTTTT
TATCAGGCTCTGGGAGGCAGAATAAATGATCATATCGTCAATTATTACCTCCACGGGGAGAGCCTGAGCA
AACTGGCCTCAGGCATTTGAGAAGCACACGGTCACACTGCTTCCGGTAGTCAATAAACCGGTAAACCAGC
AATAGACATAAGCGGCTATTTAACGACCCTGCCCTGAACCGACGACCGGGTCGAATTTGCTTTCGAATTT
CTGCCATTCATCCGCTTATTATCACTTATTCAGGCGTAGCAACCAGGCGTTTAAGGGCACCAATAACTGC
CTTAAAAAAATTACGCCCCGCCCTGCCACTCATCGCAGTACGGCCTATTGGTTAAAAAATGAGCTGATTT
AACAAAAATTTAACGCGAATTTTAACAAAATATTAACGCTTACAATTTCCATTCGCCATTCAGGCTGCGC
AACTGTTGGGAAGGGCGATCGGTGCGGGCCTCTTCGCTATTACGCCAGCTGGCGAAAGGGGGATGTGCTG
CAAGGCGATTAAGTTGGGTAACGCCAGGGTTTTCCCAGTCACGACGTTGTAAAACGACGGCCAGTGAGCG
CGCGTAATACGACTCACTATAGGGCGAATTGGTCGAGGGGG
